Addgene plasmid #97316: AAV_Actb NHEJ donor
Purpose: NHEJ donor for fusing a p2A-mCherry reporter to mouse Actb.
Depositing lab: Hui Yang. Depositing organization: Center for Excellence in Brain Science and Intelligence Technology, Chinese Academy of Sciences. Publication: Homology-mediated end joining-based targeted integration using CRISPR/Cas9. Yao X, Wang X, Hu X, Liu Z, Liu J, Zhou H, Shen X, Wei Y, Huang Z, Ying W, Wang Y, Nie YH, Zhang CC, Li S, Cheng L, Wang Q, Wu Y, Huang P, Sun Q, Shi L, Yang H. Cell Res. 2017 May 19. doi: 10.1038/cr.2017.76. PubMed 28524166.
Backbone
  Vector backbone: pAAV
  Vector type: Mammalian Expression, Mouse Targeting, AAV
Growth in bacteria
  Bacterial resistance: Ampicillin and Kanamycin, 100 & 50 μg/mL
  Growth temperature: 37°C
  Growth strain: NEB Stable
  Copy number: High Copy
Gene/Insert
  Gene/Insert name: Actb NHEJ donor (alt name: Actb NHEJ template)
  Species: Synthetic
  Insert size (bp): 815
  Cloning method: Restriction Enzyme; 5′ cloning site unknown (unknown if destroyed); 3′ cloning site unknown (unknown if destroyed)
  Sequencing primers: 5′ M13R; 3′ M13F
Terms and licenses: Academic/Nonprofit Terms; Industry Terms: Not Available to Industry
Depositor comments: gRNA sequence: agtccgcctagaagcacttg
How to cite: AAV_Actb NHEJ donor was a gift from Hui Yang (Addgene plasmid # 97316 ; http://n2t.net/addgene:97316 ; RRID:Addgene_97316)
