[The description below was written by a language model from this plasmid's Addgene catalogue record and pLannotate feature annotations shown in this document.]
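Description:
AAV_Actb NHEJ donor is a donor template plasmid for CRISPR/Cas9-mediated knock-in at the mouse Actb locus, designed to fuse a p2A-mCherry reporter to the endogenous beta-actin coding sequence through non-homologous end joining rather than homology-directed repair. The catalogue lists the backbone as pAAV and the vector type as mammalian expression, mouse targeting and AAV. However, the annotated feature table of the 4,658 nt sequence shows no AAV inverted terminal repeats. Instead, it resembles a small TOPO-type cloning vector, with a lacZα fragment, lac promoter/operator and CAP site, a T7 promoter and M13 sequencing primer sites flanking the insert. This discrepancy is not resolved by the record, and ITRs may simply have gone undetected or be absent. Propagation in E. coli relies on a high-copy ColE1/pUC origin, with an f1 origin also present. Selection uses both ampicillin (β-lactamase) and kanamycin (neo/nptII, accompanied by a Tn5 transposase remnant).

The payload is a synthetic 815 bp insert whose only annotated element is the mCherry coding sequence. The 2A peptide described in the purpose field is too short to have been annotated separately, and no mammalian promoter is detected. That is consistent with a promoterless design in which mCherry is expressed only after in-frame integration downstream of Actb, with the 2A sequence separating the reporter from actin. No homology arms are described. The depositor lists a guide RNA targeting Actb, although the record does not say whether its target site is also present in the donor. The construct serves as the NHEJ comparison donor in studies evaluating targeted-integration strategies, with red fluorescence reporting successful knock-in.
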