Features (pLannotate 1.2.2; 13 found; start..end, strand, type, name):
    416..573     -  CDS            lacZα (fragment): LacZα fragment of β-galactosidase; lacZ fragment
    576..594     +  promoter       T7 promoter: promoter for bacteriophage T7 RNA polymerase
    652..1359    -  CDS            mCherry: mCherry is a basic (constitutively fluorescent) red fluorescent protein published in 2004, derived from Discosoma sp.. It is reported to be a very rapidly-maturing monomer with low acid sensitivity.
   1489..1505    -  protein_bind   lac operator: The lac repressor binds to the lac operator to inhibit transcription in E. coli. This inhibition can be relieved by adding lactose or isopropyl-β-D-thiogalactopyranoside (IPTG). lac repressor encoded by lacI
   1513..1543    -  promoter       lac promoter: promoter for the E. coli lac operon
   1558..1579    -  protein_bind   CAP binding site: CAP binding activates transcription in the presence of cAMP. E. coli catabolite activator protein
   1592..1684    -  CDS            lacI (fragment): lac repressor; lacI; The lac repressor binds to the lac operator to inhibit transcription in E. coli. This inhibition can be relieved by adding lactose or isopropyl-β-D-thiogalactopyranoside (IPTG).
   1867..2455    -  rep_origin     ori: high-copy-number ColE1/pMB1/pBR322/pUC origin of replication
   2626..3486    -  CDS            AmpR: β-lactamase; bla; confers resistance to ampicillin, carbenicillin, and related antibiotics
   3487..3503    -  promoter       AmpR promoter (fragment): bla
   3507..4298    -  CDS            neo: KKA2_KLEPN - Also known as kan, nptII. Experimental evidence at protein level: Swiss-Prot protein existence level 1. Resistance to kanamycin, neomycin, paromomycin, ribostamycin, butirosin and gentamicin B. From Klebsiella pneumoniae.
   4330..4629    -  CDS            tnpA (fragment): TN5P_ECOLX - Also known as tnp. Experimental evidence at protein level: Swiss-Prot protein existence level 1. Mediates transposition of transposon Tn5 by a 'cut and paste' mechanism. First, the monomeric transposase binds the 19 bp inverted DNA repeats flanking the transposon. Then, dimerization of the DNA- bound transposase creates a synaptic DNA complex. After nicking of the first DNA strand, excision of the transposon proceeds through a series of intermediates. The transposase then mediates the insertion of the transposon at a new site by strand transfer. The activity of the wild- type tran
   4642..412     -  rep_origin     f1 ori (across the origin) (sequence partly withheld): f1 bacteriophage origin of replication; arrow indicates direction of (+) strand synthesis
>Addgene plasmid #97316 | AAV_Actb NHEJ donor | addgene full sequence | sequence record 182594 | Addgene NGS Result
TGTTAAATCAGCTCATTTTTTAACCAATAGGCCGAAATCGGCAAAATCCCTTATAAATCAAAAGAATAGA
CCGAGATAGGGT
[37 nt withheld, positions 83-119]
AAAGAACGTGGACTCCAACGTCAAAGG
[49 nt withheld, positions 147-195]
T
[91 nt withheld, positions 197-287]
G
[124 nt withheld, positions 289-412]
CCATTCGCCATTCAGGCTGCGCAACTGTTGGGAAGGGCGATCGGTGCGGGCCTCTTCGCTATTACGCCAG
CTGGCGAAAGGGGGATGTGCTGCAAGGCGATTAAGTTGGGTAACGCCAGGGTTTTCCCAGTCACGACGTT
GTAAAACGACGGCCAGTGAATTGTAATACGACTCACTATAGGGCGAATTGGGCCCTCTAGATGCATGCTC
GAGCCGCAAGTGCTTCTAGGCGGACTTTACTTGTACAGCTCGTCCATGCCGCCGGTGGAGTGGCGGCCCT
CGGCGCGTTCGTACTGTTCCACGATGGTGTAGTCCTCGTTGTGGGAGGTGATGTCCAACTTGATGTTGAC
GTTGTAGGCGCCGGGCAGCTGCACGGGCTTCTTGGCCTTGTAGGTGGTCTTGACCTCAGCGTCGTAGTGG
CCGCCGTCCTTCAGCTTCAGCCTCTGCTTGATCTCGCCCTTCAGGGCGCCGTCCTCGGGGTACATCCGCT
CGGAGGAGGCCTCCCAGCCCATGGTCTTCTTCTGCATTACGGGGCCGTCGGAGGGGAAGTTGGTGCCGCG
CAGCTTCACCTTGTAGATGAACTCGCCGTCCTGCAGGGAGGAGTCCTGGGTCACGGTCACCACGCCGCCG
TCCTCGAAGTTCATCACGCGCTCCCACTTGAAGCCCTCGGGGAAGGACAGCTTCAAGTAGTCGGGGATGT
CGGCGGGGTGCTTCACGTAGGCCTTGGAGCCGTACATGAACTGAGGGGACAGGATGTCCCAGGCGAAGGG
CAGGGGGCCACCCTTGGTCACCTTCAGCTTGGCGGTCTGGGTGCCCTCGTAGGGGCGGCCCTCGCCCTCG
CCCTCGATCTCGAACTCGTGGCCGTTCACGGAGCCCTCCATGTGCACCTTGAAGCGCATGAACTCCTTGA
TGATGGCCATGTTATCCTCCTCGCCCTTGCTCACCATTGGCCCGGGATTCTCTTCGACATCCCCTGCTTG
TTTCAACAGGGAGAAGTTAGTGGCGCCGCAAGTGCTTCTAGGCGGACTGGTACCAAGCTTGGCGTAATCA
TGGTCATAGCTGTTTCCTGTGTGAAATTGTTATCCGCTCACAATTCCACACAACATACGAGCCGGAAGCA
TAAAGTGTAAAGCCTGGGGTGCCTAATGAGTGAGCTAACTCACATTAATTGCGTTGCGCTCACTGCCCGC
TTTCCAGTCGGGAAACCTGTCGTGCCAGCTGCATTAATGAATCGGCCAACGCGCGGGGAGAGGCGGTTTG
CGTATTGGGCGCTCTTCCGCTTCCTCGCTCACTGACTCGCTGCGCTCGGTCGTTCGGCTGCGGCGAGCGG
TATCAGCTCACTCAAAGGCGGTAATACGGTTATCCACAGAATCAGGGGATAACGCAGGAAAGAACATGTG
AGCAAAAGGCCAGCAAAAGGCCAGGAACCGTAAAAAGGCCGCGTTGCTGGCGTTTTTCCATAGGCTCCGC
CCCCCTGACGAGCATCACAAAAATCGACGCTCAAGTCAGAGGTGGCGAAACCCGACAGGACTATAAAGAT
ACCAGGCGTTTCCCCCTGGAAGCTCCCTCGTGCGCTCTCCTGTTCCGACCCTGCCGCTTACCGGATACCT
GTCCGCCTTTCTCCCTTCGGGAAGCGTGGCGCTTTCTCATAGCTCACGCTGTAGGTATCTCAGTTCGGTG
TAGGTCGTTCGCTCCAAGCTGGGCTGTGTGCACGAACCCCCCGTTCAGCCCGACCGCTGCGCCTTATCCG
GTAACTATCGTCTTGAGTCCAACCCGGTAAGACACGACTTATCGCCACTGGCAGCAGCCACTGGTAACAG
GATTAGCAGAGCGAGGTATGTAGGCGGTGCTACAGAGTTCTTGAAGTGGTGGCCTAACTACGGCTACACT
AGAAGAACAGTATTTGGTATCTGCGCTCTGCTGAAGCCAGTTACCTTCGGAAAAAGAGTTGGTAGCTCTT
GATCCGGCAAACAAACCACCGCTGGTAGCGGTGGTTTTTTTGTTTGCAAGCAGCAGATTACGCGCAGAAA
AAAAGGATCTCAAGAAGATCCTTTGATCTTTTCTACGGGGTCTGACGCTCAGTGGAACGAAAACTCACGT
TAAGGGATTTTGGTCATGAGATTATCAAAAAGGATCTTCACCTAGATCCTTTTAAATTAAAAATGAAGTT
TTAAATCAATCTAAAGTATATATGAGTAAACTTGGTCTGACAGTTACCAATGCTTAATCAGTGAGGCACC
TATCTCAGCGATCTGTCTATTTCGTTCATCCATAGTTGCCTGACTCCCCGTCGTGTAGATAACTACGATA
CGGGAGGGCTTACCATCTGGCCCCAGTGCTGCAATGATACCGCGAGACCCACGCTCACCGGCTCCAGATT
TATCAGCAATAAACCAGCCAGCCGGAAGGGCCGAGCGCAGAAGTGGTCCTGCAACTTTATCCGCCTCCAT
CCAGTCTATTAATTGTTGCCGGGAAGCTAGAGTAAGTAGTTCGCCAGTTAATAGTTTGCGCAACGTTGTT
GCCATTGCTACAGGCATCGTGGTGTCACGCTCGTCGTTTGGTATGGCTTCATTCAGCTCCGGTTCCCAAC
GATCAAGGCGAGTTACATGATCCCCCATGTTGTGCAAAAAAGCGGTTAGCTCCTTCGGTCCTCCGATCGT
TGTCAGAAGTAAGTTGGCCGCAGTGTTATCACTCATGGTTATGGCAGCACTGCATAATTCTCTTACTGTC
ATGCCATCCGTAAGATGCTTTTCTGTGACTGGTGAGTACTCAACCAAGTCATTCTGAGAATAGTGTATGC
GGCGACCGAGTTGCTCTTGCCCGGCGTCAATACGGGATAATACCGCGCCACATAGCAGAACTTTAAAAGT
GCTCATCATTGGAAAACGTTCTTCGGGGCGAAAACTCTCAAGGATCTTACCGCTGTTGAGATCCAGTTCG
ATGTAACCCACTCGTGCACCCAACTGATCTTCAGCATCTTTTACTTTCACCAGCGTTTCTGGGTGAGCAA
AAACAGGAAGGCAAAATGCCGCAAAAAAGGGAATAAGGGCGACACGGAAATGTTGAATACTCATACTCTT
CCTTTTTCAATTCAGAAGAACTCGTCAAGAAGGCGATAGAAGGCGATGCGCTGCGAATCGGGAGCGGCGA
TACCGTAAAGCACGAGGAAGCGGTCAGCCCATTCGCCGCCAAGCTCTTCAGCAATATCACGGGTAGCCAA
CGCTATGTCCTGATAGCGGTCCGCCACACCCAGCCGGCCACAGTCGATGAATCCAGAAAAGCGGCCATTT
TCCACCATGATATTCGGCAAGCAGGCATCGCCATGGGTCACGACGAGATCCTCGCCGTCGGGCATGCGCG
CCTTGAGCCTGGCGAACAGTTCGGCTGGCGCGAGCCCCTGATGCTCTTCGTCCAGATCATCCTGATCGAC
AAGACCGGCTTCCATCCGAGTACGTGCTCGCTCGATGCGATGTTTCGCTTGGTGGTCGAATGGGCAGGTA
GCCGGATCAAGCGTATGCAGCCGCCGCATTGCATCAGCCATGATGGATACTTTCTCGGCAGGAGCAAGGT
GGGATGACAGGAGATCCTGCCCCGGCACTTCGCCCAATAGCAGCCAGTCCCTTCCCGCTTCAGTGACAAC
GTCGAGCACAGCTGCGCAAGGAACGCCCGTCGTGGCCAGCCACGATAGCCGCGCTGCCTCGTCCTGCAGT
TCATTCAGGGCACCGGACAGGTCGGTCTTGACAAAAAGAACCGGGCGCCCCTGCGCTGACAGCCGGAACA
CGGCGGCATCAGAGCAGCCGATTGTCTGTTGTGCCCAGTCATAGCCGAATAGCCTCTCCACCCAAGCGGC
CGGAGAACCTGCGTGCAATCCATCTTGTTCAATCATGCGAAACGATCCTCATCCTGTCTCTTGATCAGAT
CTTGATCCCCTGCGCCATCAGATCCTTGGCGGCAAGAAAGCCATCCAGTTTACTTTGCAGGGCTTCCCAA
CCTTACCAGAGGGCGCCCCAGCTGGCAATTCCGGTTCGCTTGCTGTCCATAAAACCGCCCAGTCTAGCTA
TCGCCATGTAAGCCCACTGCAAGCTACCTGCTTTCTCTTTGCGCTTGCGTTTTCCCTTGTCCAGATAGCC
CAGTAGCTGACATTCATCCGGGGTCAGCACCGTTTCTGCGGACTGGCTTTCTACGTGTTCCGCTTCCTTT
AGCAGCCCTTGCGCCCTGAATTTTGTTAAAATTCGCGTTAAATTTT
