>Addgene plasmid #97316 | AAV_Actb NHEJ donor | depositor partial sequence | sequence record 178921 | Actb NHEJ donor
AGTCCGCCTAGAAGCACTTGCGGCGCCACTAACTTCTCCCTGTTGAAACAAGCAGGGGATGTCGAAGAGA
ATCCCGGGCCAATGGTGAGCAAGGGCGAGGAGGATAACATGGCCATCATCAAGGAGTTCATGCGCTTCAA
GGTGCACATGGAGGGCTCCGTGAACGGCCACGAGTTCGAGATCGAGGGCGAGGGCGAGGGCCGCCCCTAC
GAGGGCACCCAGACCGCCAAGCTGAAGGTGACCAAGGGTGGCCCCCTGCCCTTCGCCTGGGACATCCTGT
CCCCTCAGTTCATGTACGGCTCCAAGGCCTACGTGAAGCACCCCGCCGACATCCCCGACTACTTGAAGCT
GTCCTTCCCCGAGGGCTTCAAGTGGGAGCGCGTGATGAACTTCGAGGACGGCGGCGTGGTGACCGTGACC
CAGGACTCCTCCCTGCAGGACGGCGAGTTCATCTACAAGGTGAAGCTGCGCGGCACCAACTTCCCCTCCG
ACGGCCCCGTAATGCAGAAGAAGACCATGGGCTGGGAGGCCTCCTCCGAGCGGATGTACCCCGAGGACGG
CGCCCTGAAGGGCGAGATCAAGCAGAGGCTGAAGCTGAAGGACGGCGGCCACTACGACGCTGAGGTCAAG
ACCACCTACAAGGCCAAGAAGCCCGTGCAGCTGCCCGGCGCCTACAACGTCAACATCAAGTTGGACATCA
CCTCCCACAACGAGGACTACACCATCGTGGAACAGTACGAACGCGCCGAGGGCCGCCACTCCACCGGCGG
CATGGACGAGCTGTACAAGTAAAGTCCGCCTAGAAGCACTTGCGG
